Addgene plasmid #168325: pTL91
Purpose: pGBKT7 yeast two-hybrid plasmid
Depositing lab: Sophien Kamoun. Depositing organization: Sainsbury Laboratory, Norwich. Publication: A single amino acid polymorphism in a conserved effector of the multihost blast fungus pathogen expands host-target binding spectrum. Bentham AR, Petit-Houdenot Y, Win J, Chuma I, Terauchi R, Banfield MJ, Kamoun S, Langner T. PLoS Pathog. 2021 Nov 10;17(11):e1009957. doi: 10.1371/journal.ppat.1009957. eCollection 2021 Nov. PubMed 34758051.
Backbone
  Vector backbone: pGBKT7
  Vector type: Yeast Expression
Growth in bacteria
  Bacterial resistance: Kanamycin, 50 μg/mL
  Growth temperature: 37°C
  Growth strain: DH5alpha
  Copy number: High Copy
Gene/Insert
  Gene/Insert name: Si514802017
  Species: Setaria italica
  Cloning method: Unknown
Terms and licenses: Academic/Nonprofit Terms; Industry Terms: Not Available to Industry
How to cite: pTL91 was a gift from Sophien Kamoun (Addgene plasmid # 168325 ; http://n2t.net/addgene:168325 ; RRID:Addgene_168325)
