[The description below was written by a language model from this plasmid's Addgene catalogue record and pLannotate feature annotations shown in this document.]
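Description:
pTL91 is a yeast two-hybrid "bait" plasmid built on the pGBKT7 backbone, carrying an insert recorded as Si514802017 from Setaria italica (foxtail millet). It is an E. coli–yeast shuttle vector. A high-copy ColE1/pUC-type origin and a Tn5 aminoglycoside phosphotransferase gene (NeoR/KanR, driven by the AmpR promoter) provide propagation and kanamycin selection in bacteria. The 2μ origin and the TRP1 marker with its own promoter allow episomal maintenance and tryptophan-prototrophy selection in suitable trp1 Saccharomyces cerevisiae strains. An f1 origin is also present, and the remaining annotations (lac promoter/operator, lacI, lacZα, rop, bom, ble and poly(A) fragments) appear to be backbone remnants rather than functional payload.

The expression cassette consists of the constitutive yeast ADH1 promoter driving the GAL4 DNA-binding domain, followed by a T7 promoter, then the cloning region, and finally T7 and ADH1 terminators. The annotation tool did not label the roughly 375 nt interval between the T7 promoter and the T7 terminator. This is where the Setaria insert would be expected to sit, fused in frame to the GAL4 DNA-binding domain, though the record gives neither the junctions nor the cloning method. The T7 promoter in this arrangement also permits in vitro transcription/translation of the insert without the GAL4 domain.

In a two-hybrid assay, the DNA-binding-domain fusion is co-expressed with a partner fused to an activation domain, and interaction between the two reconstitutes GAL4 activity at reporter genes. The record does not say what protein Si514802017 encodes. The associated publication concerns host-target binding by a conserved effector of the blast fungus, which suggests that this plasmid was used to test a Setaria host protein for effector binding.
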