Features (pLannotate 1.2.2; 23 found; start..end, strand, type, name):
     30..734     +  promoter       ADH1 promoter: S. cerevisiae ADH1; promoter for alcohol dehydrogenase 1
    762..1202    +  CDS            GAL4 DNA binding domain: DNA binding domain of the GAL4 transcriptional activator; Saccharomyces cerevisiae GAL4 (truncated)
   1213..1231    +  promoter       T7 promoter: promoter for bacteriophage T7 RNA polymerase
   1607..1654    +  terminator     T7 terminator: transcription terminator for bacteriophage T7 RNA polymerase
   1681..1868    +  terminator     ADH1 terminator: S. cerevisiae ADH1; transcription terminator for the S. cerevisiae alcohol dehydrogenase 1 (ADH1) gene
   1916..1932    -  protein_bind   lac operator: The lac repressor binds to the lac operator to inhibit transcription in E. coli. This inhibition can be relieved by adding lactose or isopropyl-β-D-thiogalactopyranoside (IPTG). lac repressor encoded by lacI
   1940..1970    -  promoter       lac promoter: promoter for the E. coli lac operon
   1985..2006    -  protein_bind   CAP binding site: CAP binding activates transcription in the presence of cAMP. E. coli catabolite activator protein
   2019..2111    -  CDS            lacI (fragment): lac repressor; lacI; The lac repressor binds to the lac operator to inhibit transcription in E. coli. This inhibition can be relieved by adding lactose or isopropyl-β-D-thiogalactopyranoside (IPTG).
   2294..2882    -  rep_origin     ori: high-copy-number ColE1/pMB1/pBR322/pUC origin of replication
   3104..3120    +  polyA_signal   bGH poly(A) signal (fragment): bovine growth hormone polyadenylation signal
   3211..3258    -  polyA_signal   HSV TK poly(A) signal: herpes simplex virus thymidine kinase polyadenylation signal (Cole and Stacy, 1985)
   3317..3469    -  CDS            ble (fragment): BLE_KLEPN - Experimental evidence at protein level: Swiss-Prot protein existence level 1. Binding protein with a strong affinity to the bleomycin family of antibiotics. Binds to CL990; an antimitotic-antibiotic compound. From Klebsiella pneumoniae.
   3490..4284    -  CDS            NeoR/KanR: aminoglycoside phosphotransferase from Tn5; aph(3')-II (or nptII); confers resistance to neomycin, kanamycin, and G418 (Geneticin®)
   4285..4389    -  promoter       AmpR promoter: bla
   4416..5758    -  rep_origin     2μ ori: yeast 2μ plasmid origin of replication
   5826..5861    +  CDS            rop (fragment): Rop protein, which maintains plasmids at low copy number; rop
   5963..6012    +  misc_feature   bom (fragment): basis of mobility region from pBR322
   6151..6298    +  promoter       TRP1 promoter: S. cerevisiae TRP1
   6299..6973    +  CDS            TRP1: phosphoribosylanthranilate isomerase, required for tryptophan biosynthesis; S. cerevisiae TRP1; yeast auxotrophic marker
   7024..7075    +  misc_feature   bom (fragment): basis of mobility region from pBR322
   7103..7531    -  rep_origin     f1 ori (sequence partly withheld): f1 bacteriophage origin of replication; arrow indicates direction of (+) strand synthesis
   7535..29      -  CDS            lacZα (fragment) (across the origin): LacZα fragment of β-galactosidase; lacZ fragment
>Addgene plasmid #168325 | pTL91 | addgene full sequence | sequence record 348970 | Addgene NGS Result
CGGTGCGGGCCTCTTCGCTATTACGCCAGATCCTTTTGTTGTTTCCGGGTGTACAATATGGACTTCCTCT
TTTCTGGCAACCAAACCCATACATCGGGATTCCTATAATACCTTCGTTGGTCTCCCTAACATGTAGGTGG
CGGAGGGGAGATATACAATAGAACAGATACCAGACAAGACATAATGGGCTAAACAAGACTACACCAATTA
CACTGCCTCATTGATGGTGGTACATAACGAACTAATACTGTAGCCCTAGACTTGATAGCCATCATCATAT
CGAAGTTTCACTACCCTTTTTCCATTTGCCATCTATTGAAGTAATAATAGGCGCATGCAACTTCTTTTCT
TTTTTTTTCTTTTCTCTCTCCCCCGTTGTTGTCTCACCATATCCGCAATGACAAAAAAATGATGGAAGAC
ACTAAAGGAAAAAATTAACGACAAAGACAGCACCAACAGATGTCGTTGTTCCAGAGCTGATGAGGGGTAT
CTCGAAGCACACGAAACTTTTTCCTTCCTTCATTCACGCACACTACTCTCTAATGAGCAACGGTATACGG
CCTTCCTTCCAGTTACTTGAATTTGAAATAAAAAAAAGTTTGCTGTCTTGCTATCAAGTATAAATAGACC
TGCAATTATTAATCTTTTGTTTCCTCGTCATTGTTCTCGTTCCCTTTCTTCCTTGTTTCTTTTTCTGCAC
AATATTTCAAGCTATACCAAGCATACAATCAACTCCAAGCTTGAAGCAAGCCTCCTGAAAGATGAAGCTA
CTGTCTTCTATCGAACAAGCATGCGATATTTGCCGACTTAAAAAGCTCAAGTGCTCCAAAGAAAAACCGA
AGTGCGCCAAGTGTCTGAAGAACAACTGGGAGTGTCGCTACTCTCCCAAAACCAAAAGGTCTCCGCTGAC
TAGGGCACATCTGACAGAAGTGGAATCAAGGCTAGAAAGACTGGAACAGCTATTTCTACTGATTTTTCCT
CGAGAAGACCTTGACATGATTTTGAAAATGGATTCTTTACAGGATATAAAAGCATTGTTAACAGGATTAT
TTGTACAAGATAATGTGAATAAAGATGCCGTCACAGATAGATTGGCTTCAGTGGAGACTGATATGCCTCT
AACATTGAGACAGCATAGAATAAGTGCGACATCATCATCGGAAGAGAGTAGTAACAAAGGTCAAAGACAG
TTGACTGTATCGCCGGAATTTGTAATACGACTCACTATAGGGCGAGCCGCCATCATGGAGGAGCAGAAGC
TGATCTCAGAGGAGGACCTGCATATGGCCATGGAGGCCGAATTCCGCAAAGAGATGATTATCCGCCTGCA
GACCACCAGCGAAAAAGGCCACTGCAAAGCCATTAAAGTGGCCGCCGCCATTAGCGGTGTGGAAAGCGTT
ACCATTGCCGGCGAGGACAAAAATCTGCTGCTGGTGATTGGCGTGGGCGTGGATAGCAACCGCATCACCG
AAAAACTGCGCCGCAAAGTGGGTCATGCCGAAGTGGTGGAACTGCGCACCGTGGATGCCGCCGATGAACT
GGGTGGTCTGGCCGCAGCCGAACATGCCTATCGCTAAGGATCCGTCGACCTGCAGCGGCCGCATAACTAG
CATAACCCCTTGGGGCCTCTAAACGGGTCTTGAGGGGTTTTTTGCGCGCTTGCAGCCAAGCTAATTCCGG
GCGAATTTCTTATGATTTATGATTTTTATTATTAAATAAGTTATAAAAAAAATAAGTGTATACAAATTTT
AAAGTGACTCTTAGGTTTTAAAACGAAAATTCTTATTCTTGAGTAACTCTTTCCTGTAGGTCAGGTTGCT
TTCTCAGGTATAGCATGAGGTCGCTCTTATTGACCACACCTCTACCGGCATGCAAGCTTGGCGTAATCAT
GGTCATAGCTGTTTCCTGTGTGAAATTGTTATCCGCTCACAATTCCACACAACATACGAGCCGGAAGCAT
AAAGTGTAAAGCCTGGGGTGCCTAATGAGTGAGCTAACTCACATTAATTGCGTTGCGCTCACTGCCCGCT
TTCCAGTCGGGAAACCTGTCGTGCCAGCTGCATTAATGAATCGGCCAACGCGCGGGGAGAGGCGGTTTGC
GTATTGGGCGCTCTTCCGCTTCCTCGCTCACTGACTCGCTGCGCTCGGTCGTTCGGCTGCGGCGAGCGGT
ATCAGCTCACTCAAAGGCGGTAATACGGTTATCCACAGAATCAGGGGATAACGCAGGAAAGAACATGTGA
GCAAAAGGCCAGCAAAAGGCCAGGAACCGTAAAAAGGCCGCGTTGCTGGCGTTTTTCCATAGGCTCCGCC
CCCCTGACGAGCATCACAAAAATCGACGCTCAAGTCAGAGGTGGCGAAACCCGACAGGACTATAAAGATA
CCAGGCGTTTCCCCCTGGAAGCTCCCTCGTGCGCTCTCCTGTTCCGACCCTGCCGCTTACCGGATACCTG
TCCGCCTTTCTCCCTTCGGGAAGCGTGGCGCTTTCTCATAGCTCACGCTGTAGGTATCTCAGTTCGGTGT
AGGTCGTTCGCTCCAAGCTGGGCTGTGTGCACGAACCCCCCGTTCAGCCCGACCGCTGCGCCTTATCCGG
TAACTATCGTCTTGAGTCCAACCCGGTAAGACACGACTTATCGCCACTGGCAGCAGCCACTGGTAACAGG
ATTAGCAGAGCGAGGTATGTAGGCGGTGCTACAGAGTTCTTGAAGTGGTGGCCTAACTACGGCTACACTA
GAAGAACAGTATTTGGTATCTGCGCTCTGCTGAAGCCAGTTACCTTCGGAAAAAGAGTTGGTAGCTCTTG
ATCCGGCAAACAAACCACCGCTGGTAGCGGTGGTTTTTTTGTTTGCAAGCAGCAGATTACGCGCAGAAAA
AAAGGATCTCAAGAAGATCCTTTGATCTTTTCTACGGGGTCTGACGCTCAGTGGAACGAAAACTCACGTT
AAGGGATTTTGGTCATGAGATTATCAAAAAGGATCTTCACCTAGATCCTTTTAAATTAAAAATGAAGTTT
TAAATCAATCTAAAGTATATATGAGTAACCTGAGGCTATGGCAGGGCCTGCCGCCCCGACGTTGGCTGCG
AGCCCTGGGCCTTCACCCGAACTTGGGGGGTGGGGTGGGGAAAAGGAAGAAACGCGGGCGTATTGGCCCC
AATGGGGTCTCGGTGGGGTATCGACAGAGTGCCAGCCCTGGGACCGAACCCCGCGTTTATGAACAAACGA
CCCAACACCGTGCGTTTTATTCTGTCTTTTTATTGCCGTCATAGCGCGGGTTCCTTCCGGTATTGTCTCC
TTCCGTGTTTCAGTTAGCCTCCCCCTAGGGTGGGCGAAGAACTCCAGCATGAGATCCCCGCGCTGGAGGA
TCATCCAGCCGGCGTCCCGGAAAACGATTCCGAAGCCCAACCTTTCATAGAAGGCGGCGGTGGAATCGAA
ATCTCGTGATGGCAGGTTGGGCGTCGCTTGGTCGGTCATTTCGAACCCCAGAGTCCCGCTCAGAAGAACT
CGTCAAGAAGGCGATAGAAGGCGATGCGCTGCGAATCGGGAGCGGCGATACCGTAAAGCACGAGGAAGCG
GTCAGCCCATTCGCCGCCAAGCTCTTCAGCAATATCACGGGTAGCCAACGCTATGTCCTGATAGCGGTCC
GCCACACCCAGCCGGCCACAGTCGATGAATCCAGAAAAGCGGCCATTTTCCACCATGATATTCGGCAAGC
AGGCATCGCCATGAGTCACGACGAGATCCTCGCCGTCGGGCATGCTCGCCTTGAGCCTGGCGAACAGTTC
GGCTGGCGCGAGCCCCTGATGCTCTTCGTCCAGATCATCCTGATCGACAAGACCGGCTTCCATCCGAGTA
CGTGCTCGCTCGATGCGATGTTTCGCTTGGTGGTCGAATGGGCAGGTAGCCGGATCAAGCGTATGCAGCC
GCCGCATTGCATCAGCCATGATGGATACTTTCTCGGCAGGAGCAAGGTGAGATGACAGGAGATCCTGCCC
CGGCACTTCGCCCAATAGCAGCCAGTCCCTTCCCGCTTCAGTGACAACGTCGAGCACAGCTGCGCAAGGA
ACGCCCGTCGTGGCCAGCCACGATAGCCGCGCTGCCTCGTCTTGCAGTTCATTCAGGGCACCGGACAGGT
CGGTCTTGACAAAAAGAACCGGGCGCCCCTGCGCTGACAGCCGGAACACGGCGGCATCAGAGCAGCCGAT
TGTCTGTTGTGCCCAGTCATAGCCGAATAGCCTCTCCACCCAAGCGGCCGGAGAACCTGCGTGCAATCCA
TCTTGTTCAATCATACTCTTCCTTTTTCAATATTATTGAAGCATTTATCAGGGTTATTGTCTCATGAGCG
GATACATATTTGAATGTATTTAGAAAAATAAACAAATAGGGGTTCCGCGCACATTTCCCCGAAAAGTGCC
ACCTGAACGAAGCATCTGTGCTTCATTTTGTAGAACAAAAATGCAACGCGAGAGCGCTAATTTTTCAAAC
AAAGAATCTGAGCTGCATTTTTACAGAACAGAAATGCAACGCGAAAGCGCTATTTTACCAACGAAGAATC
TGTGCTTCATTTTTGTAAAACAAAAATGCAACGCGAGAGCGCTAATTTTTCAAACAAAGAATCTGAGCTG
CATTTTTACAGAACAGAAATGCAACGCGAGAGCGCTATTTTACCAACAAAGAATCTATACTTCTTTTTTG
TTCTACAAAAATGCATCCCGAGAGCGCTATTTTTCTAACAAAGCATCTTAGATTACTTTTTTTCTCCTTT
GTGCGCTCTATAATGCAGTCTCTTGATAACTTTTTGCACTGTAGGTCCGTTAAGGTTAGAAGAAGGCTAC
TTTGGTGTCTATTTTCTCTTCCATAAAAAAAGCCTGACTCCACTTCCCGCGTTTACTGATTACTAGCGAA
GCTGCGGGTGCATTTTTTCAAGATAAAGGCATCCCCGATTATATTCTATACCGATGTGGATTGCGCATAC
TTTGTGAACAGAAAGTGATAGCGTTGATGATTCTTCATTGGTCAGAAAATTATGAACGGTTTCTTCTATT
TTGTCTCTATATACTACGTATAGGAAATGTTTACATTTTCGTATTGTTTTCGATTCACTCTATGAATAGT
TCTTACTACAATTTTTTTGTCTAAAGAGTAATACTAGAGATAAACATAAAAAATGTAGAGGTCGAGTTTA
GATGCAAGTTCAAGGAGCGAAAGGTGGATGGGTAGGTTATATAGGGATATAGCACAGAGATATATAGCAA
AGAGATACTTTTGAGCAATGTTTGTGGAAGCGGTATTCGCAATATTTTAGTAGCTCGTTACAGTCCGGTG
CGTTTTTGGTTTTTTGAAAGTGCGTCTTCAGAGCGCTTTTGGTTTTCAAAAGCGCTCTGAAGTTCCTATA
CTTTCTAGAGAATAGGAACTTCGGAATAGGAACTTCAAAGCGTTTCCGAAAACGAGCGCTTCCGAAAATG
CAACGCGAGCTGCGCACATACAGCTCACTGTTCACGTCGCACCTATATCTGCGTGTTGCCTGTATATATA
TATACATGAGAAGAACGGCATAGTGCGTGTTTATGCTTAAATGCGTACTTATATGCGTCTATTTATGTAG
GATGAAAGGTAGTCTAGTACCTCCTGTGATATTATCCCATTCCATGCGGGGTATCGTATGCTTCCTTCAG
CACTACCCTTTAGCTGTTCTATATGCTGCCACTCCTCAATTGGATTAGTCTCATCCTTCAATGCTATCAT
TTCCTTTGATATTGGATCATACTAAGAAACCATTATTATCATGACATTAACCTATAAAAATAGGCGTATC
ACGAGGCCCTTTCGTCTCGCGCGTTTCGGTGATGACGGTGAAAACCTCTGACACATGCAGCTCCCGGAGA
CGGTCACAGCTTGTCTGTAAGCGGATGCCGGGAGCAGACAAGCCCGTCAGGGCGCGTCAGCGGGTGTTGG
CGGGTGTCGGGGCTGGCTTAACTATGCGGCATCAGAGCAGATTGTACTGAGAGTGCACCATAGATCAACG
ACATTACTATATATATAATATAGGAAGCATTTAATAGAACAGCATCGTAATATATGTGTACTTTGCAGTT
ATGACGCCAGATGGCAGTAGTGGAAGATATTCTTTATTGAAAAATAGCTTGTCACCTTACGTACAATCTT
GATCCGGAGCTTTTCTTTTTTTGCCGATTAAGAATTAATTCGGTCGAAAAAAGAAAAGGAGAGGGCCAAG
AGGGAGGGCATTGGTGACTATTGAGCACGTGAGTATACGTGATTAAGCACACAAAGGCAGCTTGGAGTAT
GTCTGTTATTAATTTCACAGGTAGTTCTGGTCCATTGGTGAAAGTTTGCGGCTTGCAGAGCACAGAGGCC
GCAGAATGTGCTCTAGATTCCGATGCTGACTTGCTGGGTATTATATGTGTGCCCAATAGAAAGAGAACAA
TTGACCCGGTTATTGCAAGGAAAATTTCAAGTCTTGTAAAAGCATATAAAAATAGTTCAGGCACTCCGAA
ATACTTGGTTGGCGTGTTTCGTAATCAACCTAAGGAGGATGTTTTGGCTCTGGTCAATGATTACGGCATT
GATATCGTCCAACTGCATGGAGATGAGTCGTGGCAAGAATACCAAGAGTTCCTCGGTTTGCCAGTTATTA
AAAGACTCGTATTTCCAAAAGACTGCAACATACTACTCAGTGCAGCTTCACAGAAACCTCATTCGTTTAT
TCCCTTGTTTGATTCAGAAGCAGGTGGGACAGGTGAACTTTTGGATTGGAACTCGATTTCTGACTGGGTT
GGAAGGCAAGAGAGCCCCGAAAGCTTACATTTTATGTTAGCTGGTGGACTGACGCCAGAAAATGTTGGTG
ATGCGCTTAGATTAAATGGCGTTATTGGTGTTGATGTAAGCGGAGGTGTGGAGACAAATGGTGTAAAAGA
CTCTAACAAAATAGCAAATTTCGTCAAAAATGCTAAGAAATAGGTTATTACTGAGTAGTATTTATTTAAG
TATTGTTTGTGCACTTGCCGATCTATGCGGTGTGAAATACCGCACAGATGCGTAAGGAGAAAATACCGCA
TCAGGAAATTGTAAGCGTTAATATTTTGTTAAAATTCGCGTTAAATTTTTGTTAAATCAGCTCATTTTTT
AACCAATAGGCCGAAATCGGCAAAATCCCTTATAAATCAAAAGAATAGACCGAGATAGGGT
[37 nt withheld, positions 7202-7238]
AAAGAACGTGGACTCCAACGTCAAAGG
[49 nt withheld, positions 7266-7314]
T
[91 nt withheld, positions 7316-7406]
G
[124 nt withheld, positions 7408-7531]
CCATTCGCCATTCAGGCTGCGCAACTGTTGGGAAGGGCGAT
