>Addgene plasmid #168325 | pTL91 | depositor partial sequence | sequence record 326425 | insert
GAATTCCGCAAAGAGATGATTATCCGCCTGCAGACCACCAGCGAAAAAGGCCACTGCAAAGCCATTAAAG
TGGCCGCCGCCATTAGCGGTGTGGAAAGCGTTACCATTGCCGGCGAGGACAAAAATCTGCTGCTGGTGAT
TGGCGTGGGCGTGGATAGCAACCGCATCACCGAAAAACTGCGCCGCAAAGTGGGTCATGCCGAAGTGGTG
GAACTGCGCACCGTGGATGCCGCCGATGAACTGGGTGGTCTGGCCGCAGCCGAACATGCCTATCGCTAAG
GATCC
